>Addgene plasmid #152603 | pGBW-m4134521 | depositor full sequence | sequence record 295615 | Full Sequence
CACCATGGCGGACAGCAACGGCACTATTACAGTCGAAGAGCTTAAGAAATTACTCGAGCAGTGGAATTTG
GTAATAGGATTCCTGTTTCTAACGTGGATCTGTCTGCTGCAATTCGCATATGCCAACCGGAATAGATTTC
TCTACATCATTAAGTTGATCTTCCTGTGGCTGCTTTGGCCTGTGACCTTGGCTTGCTTTGTTCTGGCCGC
CGTGTACCGCATAAACTGGATTACCGGTGGGATCGCTATCGCAATGGCGTGCCTCGTGGGCCTTATGTGG
CTGTCCTATTTTATAGCCTCATTCCGACTCTTTGCTCGTACTAGGAGTATGTGGTCTTTCAATCCCGAAA
CAAATATTTTACTAAACGTCCCGCTGCATGGGACCATTTTAACAAGACCATTGCTAGAGAGCGAGCTCGT
GATCGGCGCAGTTATACTGCGGGGACACCTCAGGATCGCCGGACACCATCTGGGTCGCTGTGATATTAAA
GACCTGCCCAAGGAAATAACAGTGGCTACCTCGCGTACTCTTTCATACTATAAACTGGGAGCCAGCCAGA
GAGTGGCCGGGGATTCTGGCTTCGCAGCATATAGTCGATACAGGATCGGGAACTACAAGCTGAATACGGA
CCACTCCTCCTCTAGTGATAATATTGCATTGCTCGTACAGGAAAACCTTTACTTTCAGTCGTACCCCTAT
GACGTACCAGATTATGCGTAAGCTAGCTTGACTGACTGAGATACAGCGTACCTTCAGCTCACAGACATGA
TAAGATACATTGATGAGTTTGGACAAACCACAACTAGAATGCAGTGAAAAAAATGCTTTATTTGTGAAAT
TTGTGATGCTATTGCTTTATTTGTAACCATTATAAGCTGCAATAAACAAGTTAACAACAACAATTGCATT
CATTTTATGTTTCAGGTTCAGGGGGAGGTGTGGGAGGTTTTTTAAAGCAAGTAAAACCTCTACAAATGTG
GTATTGGCCCATCTCTATCGGTATCGTAGCATAACCCCTTGGGGCCTCTAAACGGGTCTTGAGGGGTTTT
TTGTGCCCCTCGGGCCGGATTGCTATCTACCGGCATTGGCGCAGAAAAAAATGCCTGATGCGACGCTGCG
CGTCTTATACTCCCACATATGCCAGATTCAGCAACGGATACGGCTTCCCCAACTTGCCCACTTCCATACG
TGTCCTCCTTACCAGAAATTTATCCTTAAGGTCGTCAGCTATCCTGCAGGCGATCTCTCGATTTCGATCA
AGACATTCCTTTAATGGTCTTTTCTGGACACCACTAGGGGTCAGAAGTAGTTCATCAAACTTTCTTCCCT
CCCTAATCTCATTGGTTACCTTGGGCTATCGAAACTTAATTAACCAGTCAAGTCAGCTACTTGGCGAGAT
CGACTTGTCTGGGTTTCGACTACGCTCAGAATTGCGTCAGTCAAGTTCGATCTGGTCCTTGCTATTGCAC
CCGTTCTCCGATTACGAGTTTCATTTAAATCATGTGAGCAAAAGGCCAGCAAAAGGCCAGGAACCGTAAA
AAGGCCGCGTTGCTGGCGTTTTTCCATAGGCTCCGCCCCCCTGACGAGCATCACAAAAATCGACGCTCAA
GTCAGAGGTGGCGAAACCCGACAGGACTATAAAGATACCAGGCGTTTCCCCCTGGAAGCTCCCTCGTGCG
CTCTCCTGTTCCGACCCTGCCGCTTACCGGATACCTGTCCGCCTTTCTCCCTTCGGGAAGCGTGGCGCTT
TCTCATAGCTCACGCTGTAGGTATCTCAGTTCGGTGTAGGTCGTTCGCTCCAAGCTGGGCTGTGTGCACG
AACCCCCCGTTCAGCCCGACCGCTGCGCCTTATCCGGTAACTATCGTCTTGAGTCCAACCCGGTAAGACA
CGACTTATCGCCACTGGCAGCAGCCACTGGTAACAGGATTAGCAGAGCGAGGTATGTAGGCGGTGCTACA
GAGTTCTTGAAGTGGTGGCCTAACTACGGCTACACTAGAAGAACAGTATTTGGTATCTGCGCTCTGCTGA
AGCCAGTTACCTTCGGAAAAAGAGTTGGTAGCTCTTGATCCGGCAAACAAACCACCGCTGGTAGCGGTGG
TTTTTTTGTTTGCAAGCAGCAGATTACGCGCAGAAAAAAAGGATCTCAAGAAGATCCTTTGATCTTTTCT
ACGGGGTCTGACGCTCAGTGGAACGAAAACTCACGTTAAGGGATTTTGGTCATGAGATTATCAAAAAGGA
TCTTCACCTAGATCCTTTTAAATTAAAAATGAAGTTTTAAATCAATCTAAAGTATATATGAGTAAACTTG
GTCTGACAGTTACCAATGCTTAATCAGTGAGGCACCTATCTCAGCGATCTGTCTATTTCGTTCATCCATA
GTTGCATTTAAATTTCCGAACTCTCCAAGGCCCTCGTCGGAAAATCTTCAAACCTTTCGTCCGATCCATC
TTGCAGGCTACCTCTCGAACGAACTATCGCAAGTCTCTTGGCCGGCCTTGCGCCTTGGCTATTGCTTGGC
AGCGCCTATCGCCAGGTATTACTCCAATCCCGAATATCCGAGATCGGGATCACCCGAGAGAAGTTCAACC
TACATCCTCAATCCCGATCTATCCGAGATCCGAGGAATATCGAAATCGGGGCGCGCCTGGCCTCCGCGCC
GGGTTTTGGCGCCTCCCGCGGGCGCCCCCCTCGTCACGGCGAGCGCTGCCACGTCAGACGAAGGGCGCAG
GAGCGTCCTGATCCTTCCGCCCGGACGCTCAGGACAGCGGCCCGCTGCTCATAAGACTCGGCCTTAGAAC
CCCAGTATCAGCAGAAGGACATTTTAGGACGGGACTTGGGTGACTCTAGGGCACTGGTTTTCTTTCCAGA
GAGCGGAACAGGCGAGGAAAAGTAGTCCCTTCTCGGCGATTCTGCGGAGGGATCTCCGTGGGGCGGTGAA
CGCCGATGATTATATAAGGACGCGCCGGGTGTGGCACAGCTAGTTCCGTCGCAGCCGGGATTTGGGTCGC
GGTTCTTGTTTGTGGATCGCTGTGATCGTCACTTGGTGAGTAGCGGGCTGCTGGGCTGGCCGGGGCTTTC
GTGGCCGCCGGGCCGCTCGGTGGGACGGAAGCGTGTGGAGAGACCGCCAAGGGCTGTAGTCTGGGTCCGC
GAGCAAGGTTGCCCTGAACTGGGGGTTGGGGGGAGCGCAGCAAAATGGCGGCTGTTCCCGAGTCTTGAAT
GGAAGACGCTTGTGAGGCGGGCTGTGAGGTCGTTGAAACAAGGTGGGGGGCATGGTGGGCGGCAAGAACC
CAAGGTCTTGAGCCCTTCGCTAATGCGGGAAAGCTCTTATTCGGGTGAGATGGGCTGGGCACCATCTGGG
GACCCTGACGTGAAGTTTGTCACTGACTGGAGAACTCGGTTTGTCGTCTGTTGCGGGGGCGGCAGTTATG
GCGGTGCCGTTGGGCAGTGCACCCGTACCTTTGGGAGCGCGCGCCCTCGTCGTGTCGTGACGTCACCCGT
TCTGTTGGCTTATAATGCAGGGTGGGGCCACCTGCCGGTAGGTGTGCGGTAGGCTTTTCTCCGTCGCAGG
ACGCAGGGTTCGGGCCTAGGGTAGGCTCTCCTGAATCGACAGGCGCCGGACCTCTGGTGAGGGGAGGGAT
AAGTGAGGCGTCAGTTTCTTTGGTCGGTTTTATGTACCTATCTTCTTAAGTAGCTGAAGCTCCGGTTTTG
AACTATGCGCTCGGGGTTGGCGAGTGTGTTTTGTGAAGTTTTTTAGGCACCTTTTGAAATGTAATCATTT
GGGTCAATATGTAATTTTCAGTGTTAGACTTGTAAATTGTCCGCTAAATTCTGGCCGTTTTTGGCTTTTT
TGTTAGACAACATGACCGAGTACAAGCCCACGGTGCGCCTCGCCACCCGCGACGACGTCCCCAGGGCCGT
ACGCACCCTCGCCGCCGCGTTCGCCGACTACCCCGCCACGCGCCACACCGTCGATCCGGACCGCCACATC
GAGCGGGTCACCGAGCTGCAAGAACTCTTCCTCACGCGCGTCGGGCTCGACATCGGCAAGGTGTGGGTCG
CGGACGACGGCGCCGCGGTGGCGGTCTGGACCACGCCGGAGAGCGTCGAAGCGGGGGCGGTGTTCGCCGA
GATCGGCCCGCGCATGGCCGAGTTGAGCGGTTCCCGGCTGGCCGCGCAGCAACAGATGGAGGGCCTCCTG
GCGCCGCACCGGCCCAAGGAGCCCGCGTGGTTCCTGGCCACCGTCGGCGTCTCGCCCGACCACCAGGGCA
AGGGTCTGGGCAGCGCCGTCGTGCTCCCCGGAGTGGAGGCCGCCGAGCGCGCCGGGGTGCCCGCCTTCCT
GGAGACCTCCGCGCCCCGCAACCTCCCCTTCTACGAGCGGCTCGGCTTCACCGTCACCGCCGACGTCGAG
GTGCCCGAAGGACCGCGCACCTGGTGCATGACCCGCAAGCCCGGTGCCTAGGCTAGTATGTAAGCCTAGT
CTTAGATAATAAAATCGCTATCCATCGAAGATGGATGTGTGTTGGTTTTTTGTGTGTGTAACGCTAGGCG
CGCCTGGTGTACCGAGAACGATCCTCTCAGTGCGAGTCTCGACGATCCATATCGTTGCTTGGCAGTCAGC
CAGTCGGAATCCAGCTTGGGACCCAGGAAGTCCAATCGTCAGATATTGTACTCAAGCCTGGTCACGGCAG
CGTACCGATCTGTTTAAACCTAGATATTGATAGTCTGATCGGTCAACGTATAATCGAGTCCTAGCTTTTG
CAAACATCTATCAAGAGACAGGATCAGCAGGAGGCTTTCGCATGAGTATTCAACATTTCCGTGTCGCCCT
TATTCCCTTTTTTGCGGCATTTTGCCTTCCTGTTTTTGCTCACCCAGAAACGCTGGTGAAAGTAAAAGAT
GCTGAAGATCAGTTGGGTGCGCGAGTGGGTTACATCGAACTGGATCTCAACAGCGGTAAGATCCTTGAGA
GTTTTCGCCCCGAAGAACGCTTTCCAATGATGAGCACTTTTAAAGTTCTGCTATGTGGCGCGGTATTATC
CCGTATTGACGCCGGGCAAGAGCAACTCGGTCGCCGCATACACTATTCTCAGAATGACTTGGTTGAGTAT
TCACCAGTCACAGAAAAGCATCTTACGGATGGCATGACAGTAAGAGAATTATGCAGTGCTGCCATAACCA
TGAGTGATAACACTGCGGCCAACTTACTTCTGACAACGATTGGAGGACCGAAGGAGCTAACCGCTTTTTT
GCACAACATGGGGGATCATGTAACTCGCCTTGATCGTTGGGAACCGGAGCTGAATGAAGCCATACCAAAC
GACGAGCGTGACACCACGATGCCTGTAGCAATGGCAACAACCTTGCGTAAACTATTAACTGGCGAACTAC
TTACTCTAGCTTCCCGGCAACAGTTGATAGACTGGATGGAGGCGGATAAAGTTGCAGGACCACTTCTGCG
CTCGGCCCTTCCGGCTGGCTGGTTTATTGCTGATAAATCTGGAGCCGGTGAGCGTGGGTCTCGCGGTATC
ATTGCAGCACTGGGGCCAGATGGTAAGCCCTCCCGTATCGTAGTTATCTACACGACGGGGAGTCAGGCAA
CTATGGATGAACGAAATAGACAGATCGCTGAGATAGGTGCCTCACTGATTAAGCATTGGTAACCGATTCT
AGGTGCATTGGCGCAGAAAAAAATGCCTGATGCGACGCTGCGCGTCTTATACTCCCACATATGCCAGATT
CAGCAACGGATACGGCTTCCCCAACTTGCCCACTTCCATACGTGTCCTCCTTACCAGAAATTTATCCTTA
AGATCGTTTAAACTCGACTCTGGCTCTATCGAATCTCCGTCGTTTCGAGCTTACGCGAACAGCCGTGGCG
CTCATTTGCTCGTCGGGCATCGAATCTCGTCAGCTATCGTCAGCTTACCTTTTTGGCAGCGATCGCGGCT
CCCGACATCTTGGACCATTAGCTCCACAGGTATCTTCTTCCCTCTAGTGGTCATAACAGCAGCTTCAGCT
ACCTCTCAATTCAAAAAACCCCTCAAGACCCGTTTAGAGGCCCCAAGGGGTTATGCTATCAATCGTTGCG
TTACACACACAAAAAACCAACACACATCCATCTTCGATGGATAGCGATTTTATTATCTAACTGCTGATCG
AGTGTAGCCAGATCTAGTAATCAATTACGGGGTCATTAGTTCATAGCCCATATATGGAGTTCCGCGTTAC
ATAACTTACGGTAAATGGCCCGCCTGGCTGACCGCCCAACGACCCCCGCCCATTGACGTCAATAATGACG
TATGTTCCCATAGTAACGCCAATAGGGACTTTCCATTGACGTCAATGGGTGGAGTATTTACGGTAAACTG
CCCACTTGGCAGTACATCAAGTGTATCATATGCCAAGTACGCCCCCTATTGACGTCAATGACGGTAAATG
GCCCGCCTGGCATTATGCCCAGTACATGACCTTATGGGACTTTCCTACTTGGCAGTACATCTACGTATTA
GTCATCGCTATTACCATGCTGATGCGGTTTTGGCAGTACATCAATGGGCGTGGATAGCGGTTTGACTCAC
GGGGATTTCCAAGTCTCCACCCCATTGACGTCAATGGGAGTTTGTTTTGGCACCAAAATCAACGGGACTT
TCCAAAATGTCGTAACAACTCCGCCCCATTGACGCAAATGGGCGGTAGGCGTGTACGGTGGGAGGTCTAT
ATAAGCAGAGCTGGTTTAGTGAACCGTCAGATCAGATCTTTGTCGATCCTACCATCCACTCGACACACCC
GCCAGCGGCCGC
Features (pLannotate 1.2.2; 19 found; start..end, strand, type, name):
      5..670     +  CDS            VME1_SARS2: Experimental evidence at protein level: Swiss-Prot protein existence level 1. Component of the viral envelope that plays a central role in virus morphogenesis and assembly via its interactions with other viral proteins (By similarity). Regulates the localization of S protein at cis-Golgi, the place of virus budding (PubMed:33229438). May act by binding cytoplasmic c-terminus of S (PubMed:33229438). From Severe acute respiratory syndrome coronavirus 2 (2019-nCoV) (SARS-CoV-2).
    771..892     -  polyA_signal   SV40 poly(A) signal: SV40 polyadenylation signal
    915..984     -  CDS            large T antigen (fragment): large T antigen from SV40 (simian virus 40)
   1007..1053    +  terminator     T7 terminator: transcription terminator for bacteriophage T7 RNA polymerase
   1083..1219    +  terminator     rrnG terminator: transcription terminator from the E. coli ribosomal RNA rrnG operon (Albrechtsen et al., 1991)
   1264..1335    +  misc_feature   3' β-globin insulator: insulator downstream of the human β-globin locus (Farrell et al., 2002)
   1561..2149    -  rep_origin     ori: high-copy-number ColE1/pMB1/pBR322/pUC origin of replication
   2321..2385    -  CDS            bla(M) (fragment): β-lactamase lacking the signal sequence; bla(M); allows cytosolic expression of β-lactamase
   2649..3858    +  promoter       UbC promoter: human ubiquitin C promoter
   3862..4459    +  CDS            PuroR (fragment): puromycin N-acetyltransferase; pac from Streptomyces; confers resistance to puromycin
   4488..4536    +  polyA_signal   poly(A) signal: synthetic polyadenylation signal
   4802..5662    +  CDS            AmpR: β-lactamase; bla; confers resistance to ampicillin, carbenicillin, and related antibiotics
   5675..5811    +  terminator     rrnG terminator: transcription terminator from the E. coli ribosomal RNA rrnG operon (Albrechtsen et al., 1991)
   5956..6027    +  misc_feature   5' β-globin insulator: insulator upstream of the human β-globin locus (Farrell et al., 2002)
   6032..6078    -  terminator     T7 terminator: transcription terminator for bacteriophage T7 RNA polymerase
   6096..6144    -  polyA_signal   poly(A) signal: synthetic polyadenylation signal
   6225..6528    +  enhancer       CMV enhancer: human cytomegalovirus immediate early enhancer
   6601..6618    -  promoter       CMV promoter (fragment): human cytomegalovirus (CMV) immediate early promoter
   6681..6732    +  promoter       CMVd2 promoter: truncated human cytomegalovirus (CMV) immediate early promoter that yields moderately reduced expression relative to the full-length promoter
