[The description below was written by a language model from this plasmid's Addgene catalogue record and pLannotate feature annotations shown in this document.]
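Description:
pGBW-m4134521 is a mammalian expression plasmid carrying the wild-type membrane (M) glycoprotein of SARS-CoV-2 in the pTwist_CMV_Puro_6 backbone. It is propagated in E. coli as a high-copy plasmid through a ColE1/pUC-type origin and selected with ampicillin via a full-length β-lactamase gene. For selection in mammalian cells, a separate cassette places a puromycin N-acetyltransferase gene under the human ubiquitin C promoter, followed by a synthetic polyadenylation signal, so transfected cells can be enriched or stable populations derived with puromycin.

The M coding sequence, about 660 bp, lies downstream of the CMV immediate-early enhancer and promoter elements; because the sequence record is circular, the promoter is annotated at the end of the map and the open reading frame at the start. The catalogue entry describes a C-terminal, backbone-encoded tag consisting of a TEV protease cleavage site and an HA epitope. The feature table does not annotate this tag, although there is unannotated space between the end of the M coding region and the SV40 polyadenylation signal where it would be expected. The HA epitope would allow detection or immunoprecipitation of the protein, and the TEV site would allow the tag to be removed. The SV40 signal is annotated on the reverse strand relative to the insert. The expression region is flanked by T7 and rrnG transcription terminators and by short 5' and 3' β-globin insulator elements, which are meant to isolate the cassette from neighbouring transcription.

M is a viral envelope component central to coronavirus morphogenesis and assembly, and it influences spike localisation at the cis-Golgi. The plasmid is suited to expressing tagged M protein in mammalian cells, though the record states no purpose beyond expression.
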