Addgene plasmid #152603: pGBW-m4134521
Purpose: Mammalian expression plasmid for SARS-CoV-2 M (membrane)
Depositing lab: Ginkgo Bioworks & Benjie Chen. Depositing organization: Ginkgo Bioworks.
Backbone
  Vector backbone: pTwist_CMV_Puro_6
  Backbone size w/o insert (bp): 6080
  Vector type: Mammalian Expression
  Selectable markers: Puromycin
Growth in bacteria
  Bacterial resistance: Ampicillin, 100 μg/mL
  Growth temperature: 37°C
  Growth strain: DH5alpha
  Copy number: High Copy
Gene/Insert
  Gene/Insert name: SARS-CoV-2 M (membrane) (alt names: membrane glycoprotein; M protein)
  Species: Severe acute respiratory syndrome coronavirus 2
  Insert size (bp): 662
  Mutation: wt
  Entrez Gene: M (a.k.a. GU280_gp05)
  Promoter: CMV
  Tag / fusion protein: Cleavable TEV;HA (C terminal on backbone)
  Cloning method: Unknown
Resource information
  A portion of this plasmid was derived from a plasmid made by: GinkgoBioworks
Depositor comments: NCBI reference sequence: YP_009724393.1
How to cite: pGBW-m4134521 was a gift from Ginkgo Bioworks & Benjie Chen (Addgene plasmid # 152603 ; http://n2t.net/addgene:152603 ; RRID:Addgene_152603)
